Addgene plasmid #57744: Dendra2-VASP-5
Purpose: Localization: Actin/Focal Adhesions, Excitation: 490 / 553, Emission: 507 / 573
Depositing lab: Michael Davidson. Depositing organization: Florida State University, Tallahassee. Publication: A bright and photostable photoconvertible fluorescent protein. McKinney SA, Murphy CS, Hazelwood KL, Davidson MW, Looger LL. Nat Methods. 2009 Feb . 6(2):131-3. 10.1038/nmeth.1296 PubMed 19169260.
Backbone
  Vector backbone: Dendra2
  Backbone size w/o insert (bp): 4750
  Vector type: Mammalian Expression
  Selectable markers: Neomycin (select with G418)
Growth in bacteria
  Bacterial resistance: Kanamycin, 50 μg/mL
  Growth temperature: 37°C
  Growth strain: DH5alpha
  Copy number: High Copy
Gene/Insert
  Gene/Insert name: VASP (alt name: NM_009499)
  Species: M. musculus (mouse)
  Mutation: A209T in VASP
  Promoter: CMV
  Tag / fusion protein: Dendra2
  Cloning method: Unknown
  Sequencing primers: 5′ CMV-F; 3′ SV40pA-R
Terms and licenses: Academic/Nonprofit Terms; Industry Terms
Depositor comments: . Excitation = 490 / 553; Emission = 507 / 573
How to cite: Dendra2-VASP-5 was a gift from Michael Davidson (Addgene plasmid # 57744 ; http://n2t.net/addgene:57744 ; RRID:Addgene_57744)
