[The description below was written by a language model from this plasmid's Addgene catalogue record.]
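Description:
Dendra2-VASP-5 is a mammalian expression plasmid that produces mouse VASP (vasodilator-stimulated phosphoprotein) fused to the photoconvertible fluorescent protein Dendra2. It is built on a Dendra2 cloning backbone of about 4.75 kb without the insert. The plasmid is maintained at high copy in E. coli under kanamycin selection, and it carries a neomycin resistance marker so that transfected mammalian cells can be selected with G418. Expression of the fusion is driven by the CMV promoter, a strong constitutive promoter in most mammalian cell lines. The listed reverse sequencing primer implies an SV40 polyadenylation signal downstream of the coding region. No feature table is provided, so the origin of replication and the exact layout of the elements are not stated. The record also does not say explicitly at which end of VASP the Dendra2 tag sits or what linker joins them, although the name lists Dendra2 first.

The VASP insert carries an A209T substitution relative to the reference sequence; the record does not say whether this has any functional consequence. VASP is an actin-regulatory protein, and the fusion is catalogued as a marker for actin structures and focal adhesions. Dendra2 initially fluoresces green (excitation 490 nm, emission 507 nm) and can be irreversibly photoconverted to a red state (excitation 553 nm, emission 573 nm). This allows a chosen subpopulation of the labelled protein to be highlighted and followed over time. The construct is therefore suited to live-cell imaging of VASP localization and turnover at adhesions and actin-rich structures, and to other photoconversion-based tracking experiments.
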