>Addgene plasmid #57744 | Dendra2-VASP-5 | depositor partial sequence | sequence record 88898 | insert sequence
ACGTCAGATCCGCTAGCGCTACCGGTCGCCACCATGAACACCCCGGGAATTAACCTGATCAAGGAGGACA
TGCGCGTGAAGGTGCACATGGAGGGCAACGTGAACGGCCACGCCTTCGTGATCGAGGGCGAGGGCAAGGG
CAAGCCCTACGAGGGCACCCAGACCGCCAACCTGACCGTGAAGGAGGGCGCCCCCCTGCCCTTCAGCTAC
GACATCCTGACCACCGCCGTGCACTACGGCAACCGGGTGTTCACCAAGTACCCCGAGGACATCCCCGACT
ACTTCAAGCAGAGCTTCCCCGAGGGCTACAGCTGGGAGCGCACCATGACCTTCGAGGACAAGGGCATCTG
CACCATCCGCAGCGACATCAGCCTGGAGGGCGACTGCTTCTTCCAGAACGTGCGCTTCAAGGGCACCAAC
TTCCCCCCCAACGGCCCCGTGATGCAGAAGAAGACCCTGAAGTGGGAGCCCAGCACCGAGAAGCTGCACG
TGCGCGACGGCCTGCTGGTGGGCAACATCAACATGGCCCTGCTGCTGGAGGGCGGCGGCCACTACCTGTG
CGACTTCAAGACCACCTACAAGGCCAAGAAGGTGGTGCAGCTGCCCGACGCCCACTTCGTGGACCACCGC
ATCGAGATCCTGGGCAACGACAGCGACTACAACAAGGTGAAGCTGTACGAGCACGCCGTGGCCCGCTACA
GCCCCCTGCCCAGCCAGGTGTGGTCCGGACTCAGATCTATGAGCGAGACGGTCATCTGTTCCAGCCGGGC
TACTGTGATGCTTTATGATGACAGCAACAAGCGATGGCTCCCTGCTGGCACTGGTCCCCAGGCCTTCAGC
CGCGTCCAGATATACCACAACCCCACTGCTAACTCCTTCCGAGTTGTTGGCCGCAAGATGCAGCCGGATC
AGCAGGTGGTTATCAACTGTGCCATCATTCGGGGTGTCAAGTACAATCAGGCCACTCCCATCTTCCATCA
GTGGCGAGATGCCCGCCAGGTCTGGGGCCTCAACTTCGGCAGCAAGGAGGACGCCATACAGTTTGCAACA
GGCATGGCCAACGCCCTAGAGGCCTTGGAAGGAGGTGGGCCTCCCCCAGCCCCAGCACCCCCTGCCTGGT
CTGCCCAGAATGGTCCCTCCCCAGAGGAGCTGGAACAACAGAAAAGGCAGCCGGAGCATATGGAGCGCCG
GGTCTCCAATGCAGGAGGCCCACCTGCTCCCCCAGCTGGGGGCCCTCCTCCACCTCCAGGACCTCCCCCT
CCTCCAGGTCCCCCCCCACCCCCAGGTCTGCCCTCCTCAGGGGTATCTGGGGCAGGTCATGGAGCAGGGG
CAGCCCCACCCCCTGCACCCCCACTCCCTACAACACAGGGCCCCAATAGTGGGGGTTCCGGGGCCCCAGG
CCTGGCTGCTGCCATTGCTGGAGCCAAACTCAGGAAAGTGAGCAAGCAGGAGGAGGCCTCTGGGGGGCCC
CTGGCCCCCAAAGCTGAGAACAGTCGAAGCACTGGTGGGGGGCTTATGGAAGAGATGAACGCCATGCTGG
CCCGGAGAAGAAAAGCCACACAGGTTGGGGAGAAGCCCCCCAAAGACGAGTCAGCCAGTGAGGAGTCAGA
GGCCCGACTCCCTGCCCAGAGTGAACCTGTGAGAAGACCCTGGGAGAAGAACAGCACAACCTTGCCAAGG
ATGAAGTCGTCCTCTTCTGTGACTACCTCCGAGGCCCACCCCTCGACGCCCTGCTCCAGTGATGACTCCG
ACTTGGAGAGGGTGAAGCAGGAGCTTCTGGAAGAGGTGCGGAAGGAGCTACAGAAAATGAAAGAGGAAAT
CATCGAAGTCTTTGTCCAGGAGCTGAGGAAGCGGGGTTCTCCTTGAGCGGCCGCGACTCTAGATCATAAT
CAGCCATACCACATT
