>Addgene plasmid #57744 | Dendra2-VASP-5 | addgene partial sequence | sequence record 141676 | CMV-F 5'-CGCAAATGGGCGGTAGGCGTG-3'
CTGGTTTAGTGAACCGTCAGATCCGCTAGCGCTACCGGTCGCCACCATGAACACCCCGGGAATTAACCTG
ATCAAGGAGGACATGCGCGTGAAGGTGCACATGGAGGGCAACGTGAACGGCCACGCCTTCGTGATCGAGG
GCGAGGGCAAGGGCAAGCCCTACGAGGGCACCCAGACCGCCAACCTGACCGTGAAGGAGGGCGCCCCCCT
GCCCTTCAGCTACGACATCCTGACCACCGCCGTGCACTACGGCAACCGGGTGTTCACCAAGTACCCCGAG
GACATCCCCGACTACTTCAAGCAGAGCTTCCCCGAGGGCTACAGCTGGGAGCGCACCATGACCTTCGAGG
ACAAGGGCATCTGCACCATCCGCAGCGACATCAGCCTGGAGGGCGACTGCTTCTTCCAGAACGTGCGCTT
CAAGGGCACCAACTTCCCCCCCAACGGCCCCGTGATGCAGAAGAAGACCCTGAAGTGGGAGCCCAGCACC
GAGAAGCTGCACGTGCGCGACGGCCTGCTGGTGGGCAACATCAACATGGCCCTGCTGCTGGAGGGCGGCG
GCCACTACCTGTGCGACTTCAAGACCACCTACAAGGCCAAGAAGGTGGTGCAGCTGCCCGACGCCCACTT
CGTGGACCACCGCATCGAGATCCTGGGCAACGACAGCGACTACAACAAGGTGAAGCTGTACGAGCACGCC
GTGGCCCGCTACAGCCCCCTGCCCAGCCAGGTGTGGTCCGGACTCAGATCTATGAGCGAGACGGTCATCT
GTTCCAGCCGGGCTACTGTGATGCTTTATGATGACAGCAACAAGCGATGGCTCCCTGCTGGCACTGGTCC
CCAGGCCTTCAGCCGCGTCCAGATATACCACAACCC
